>Addgene plasmid #76651 | MAP2K4 gRNA (BRDN0001145410) | addgene full sequence | sequence record 186240 | Addgene Assembled Sequence
CCCGGGTGCAAAGATGGATAAAGTTTTAAACAGAGAGGAATCTTTGCAGCTAATGGACCTTCTAGGTCTT
GAAAGGAGTGGGAATTGGCTCCGGTGCCCGTCAGTGGGCAGAGCGCACATCGCCCACAGTCCCCGAGAAG
TTGGGGGGAGGGGTCGGCAATTGATCCGGTGCCTAGAGAAGGTGGCGCGGGGTAAACTGGGAAAGTGATG
TCGTGTACTGGCTCCGCCTTTTTCCCGAGGGTGGGGGAGAACCGTATATAAGTGCAGTAGTCGCCGTGAA
CGTTCTTTTTCGCAACGGGTTTGCCGCCAGAACACAGGTAAGTGCCGTGTGTGGTTCCCGCGGGCCTGGC
CTCTTTACGGGTTATGGCCCTTGCGTGCCTTGAATTACTTCCACCTGGCTGCAGTACGTGATTCTTGATC
CCGAGCTTCGGGTTGGAAGTGGGTGGGAGAGTTCGAGGCCTTGCGCTTAAGGAGCCCCTTCGCCTCGTGC
TTGAGTTGAGGCCTGGCCTGGGCGCTGGGGCCGCCGCGTGCGAATCTGGTGGCACCTTCGCGCCTGTCTC
GCTGCTTTCGATAAGTCTCTAGCCATTTAAAATTTTTGATGACCTGCTGCGACGCTTTTTTTCTGGCAAG
ATAGTCTTGTAAATGCGGGCCAAGATCTGCACACTGGTATTTCGGTTTTTGGGGCCGCGGGCGGCGACGG
GGCCCGTGCGTCCCAGCGCACATGTTCGGCGAGGCGGGGCCTGCGAGCGCGGCCACCGAGAATCGGACGG
GGGTAGTCTCAAGCTGGCCGGCCTGCTCTGGTGCCTGGCCTCGCGCCGCCGTGTATCGCCCCGCCCTGGG
CGGCAAGGCTGGCCCGGTCGGCACCAGTTGCGTGAGCGGAAAGATGGCCGCTTCCCGGCCCTGCTGCAGG
GAGCTCAAAATGGAGGACGCGGCGCTCGGGAGAGCGGGCGGGTGAGTCACCCACACAAAGGAAAAGGGCC
TTTCCGTCCTCAGCCGTCGCTTCATGTGACTCCACGGAGTACCGGGCGCCGTCCAGGCACCTCGATTAGT
TCTCGAGCTTTTGGAGTACGTCGTCTTTAGGTTGGGGGGAGGGGTTTTATGCGATGGAGTTTCCCCACAC
TGAGTGGGTGGAGACTGAAGTTAGGCCAGCTTGGCACTTGATGTAATTCTCCTTGGAATTTGCCCTTTTT
GAGTTTGGATCTTGGTTCATTCTCAAGCCTCAGACAGTGGTTCAAAGTTTTTTTCTTCCATTTCAGGTGT
CGTGACGTACGGCCACCATGACCGAGTACAAGCCCACGGTGCGCCTCGCCACCCGCGACGACGTCCCCAG
GGCCGTACGCACCCTCGCCGCCGCGTTCGCCGACTACCCCGCCACGCGCCACACCGTCGATCCGGACCGC
CACATCGAGCGGGTCACCGAGCTGCAAGAACTCTTCCTCACGCGCGTCGGGCTCGACATCGGCAAGGTGT
GGGTCGCGGACGACGGCGCCGCCGTGGCGGTCTGGACCACGCCGGAGAGCGTCGAAGCGGGGGCGGTGTT
CGCCGAGATCGGCCCGCGCATGGCCGAGTTGAGCGGTTCCCGGCTGGCCGCGCAGCAACAGATGGAAGGC
CTCCTGGCGCCGCACCGGCCCAAGGAGCCCGCGTGGTTCCTGGCCACCGTCGGAGTCTCGCCCGACCACC
AGGGCAAGGGTCTGGGCAGCGCCGTCGTGCTCCCCGGAGTGGAGGCGGCCGAGCGCGCCGGGGTGCCCGC
CTTCCTGGAGACCTCCGCGCCCCGCAACCTCCCCTTCTACGAGCGGCTCGGCTTCACCGTCACCGCCGAC
GTCGAGGTGCCCGAAGGACCGCGCACCTGGTGCATGACCCGCAAGCCCGGTGCCTGAACGCGTTAAGTCG
ACAATCAACCTCTGGATTACAAAATTTGTGAAAGATTGACTGGTATTCTTAACTATGTTGCTCCTTTTAC
GCTATGTGGATACGCTGCTTTAATGCCTTTGTATCATGCTATTGCTTCCCGTATGGCTTTCATTTTCTCC
TCCTTGTATAAATCCTGGTTGCTGTCTCTTTATGAGGAGTTGTGGCCCGTTGTCAGGCAACGTGGCGTGG
TGTGCACTGTGTTTGCTGACGCAACCCCCACTGGTTGGGGCATTGCCACCACCTGTCAGCTCCTTTCCGG
GACTTTCGCTTTCCCCCTCCCTATTGCCACGGCGGAACTCATCGCCGCCTGCCTTGCCCGCTGCTGGACA
GGGGCTCGGCTGTTGGGCACTGACAATTCCGTGGTGTTGTCGGGGAAATCATCGTCCTTTCCTTGGCTGC
TCGCCTGTGTTGCCACCTGGATTCTGCGCGGGACGTCCTTCTGCTACGTCCCTTCGGCCCTCAATCCAGC
GGACCTTCCTTCCCGCGGCCTGCTGCCGGCTCTGCGGCCTCTTCCGCGTCTTCGCCTTCGCCCTCAGACG
AGTCGGATCTCCCTTTGGGCCGCCTCCCCGCGTCGACTTTAAGACCAATGACTTACAAGGCAGCTGTAGA
TCTTAGCCACTTTTTAAAAGAAAAGGGGGGACTGGAAGGGCTAATTCACTCCCAACGAAGACAAGATCTG
CTTTTTGCTTGTACTGGGTCTCTCTGGTTAGACCAGATCTGAGCCTGGGAGCTCTCTGGCTAACTAGGGA
ACCCACTGCTTAAGCCTCAATAAAGCTTGCCTTGAGTGCTTCAAGTAGTGTGTGCCCGTCTGTTGTGTGA
CTCTGGTAACTAGAGATCCCTCAGACCCTTTTAGTCAGTGTGGAAAATCTCTAGCAGTACGTATAGTAGT
TCATGTCATCTTATTATTCAGTATTTATAACTTGCAAAGAAATGAATATCAGAGAGTGAGAGGAACTTGT
TTATTGCAGCTTATAATGGTTACAAATAAAGCAATAGCATCACAAATTTCACAAATAAAGCATTTTTTTC
ACTGCATTCTAGTTGTGGTTTGTCCAAACTCATCAATGTATCTTATCATGTCTGGCTCTAGCTATCCCGC
CCCTAACTCCGCCCATCCCGCCCCTAACTCCGCCCAGTTCCGCCCATTCTCCGCCCCATGGCTGACTAAT
TTTTTTTATTTATGCAGAGGCCGAGGCCGCCTCGGCCTCTGAGCTATTCCAGAAGTAGTGAGGAGGCTTT
TTTGGAGGCCTAGGGACGTACCCAATTCGCCCTATAGTGAGTCGTATTACGCGCGCTCACTGGCCGTCGT
TTTACAACGTCGTGACTGGGAAAACCCTGGCGTTACCCAACTTAATCGCCTTGCAGCACATCCCCCTTTC
GCCAGCTGGCGTAATAGCGAAGAGGCCCGCACCGATCGCCCTTCCCAACAGTTGCGCAGCCTGAATGGCG
AATGGG
[124 nt withheld, positions 3367-3490]
C
[91 nt withheld, positions 3492-3582]
A
[49 nt withheld, positions 3584-3632]
CCTTTGACGTTGGAGTCCACGTTCTTT
[37 nt withheld, positions 3660-3696]
ACCCTATCTCGGTCTATTCTTTTGATTTATAAGGGATTTTGCCGATTTCGGCCTATTGGTTAAAAAATGA
GCTGATTTAACAAAAATTTAACGCGAATTTTAACAAAATATTAACGCTTACAATTTAGGTGGCACTTTTC
GGGGAAATGTGCGCGGAACCCCTATTTGTTTATTTTTCTAAATACATTCAAATATGTATCCGCTCATGAG
ACAATAACCCTGATAAATGCTTCAATAATATTGAAAAAGGAAGAGTATGAGTATTCAACATTTCCGTGTC
GCCCTTATTCCCTTTTTTGCGGCATTTTGCCTTCCTGTTTTTGCTCACCCAGAAACGCTGGTGAAAGTAA
AAGATGCTGAAGATCAGTTGGGTGCACGAGTGGGTTACATCGAACTGGATCTCAACAGCGGTAAGATCCT
TGAGAGTTTTCGCCCCGAAGAACGTTTTCCAATGATGAGCACTTTTAAAGTTCTGCTATGTGGCGCGGTA
TTATCCCGTATTGACGCCGGGCAAGAGCAACTCGGTCGCCGCATACACTATTCTCAGAATGACTTGGTTG
AGTACTCACCAGTCACAGAAAAGCATCTTACGGATGGCATGACAGTAAGAGAATTATGCAGTGCTGCCAT
AACCATGAGTGATAACACTGCGGCCAACTTACTTCTGACAACGATCGGAGGACCGAAGGAGCTAACCGCT
TTTTTGCACAACATGGGGGATCATGTAACTCGCCTTGATCGTTGGGAACCGGAGCTGAATGAAGCCATAC
CAAACGACGAGCGTGACACCACGATGCCTGTAGCAATGGCAACAACGTTGCGCAAACTATTAACTGGCGA
ACTACTTACTCTAGCTTCCCGGCAACAATTAATAGACTGGATGGAGGCGGATAAAGTTGCAGGACCACTT
CTGCGCTCGGCCCTTCCGGCTGGCTGGTTTATTGCTGATAAATCTGGAGCCGGTGAGCGTGGGTCTCGCG
GTATCATTGCAGCACTGGGGCCAGATGGTAAGCCCTCCCGTATCGTAGTTATCTACACGACGGGGAGTCA
GGCAACTATGGATGAACGAAATAGACAGATCGCTGAGATAGGTGCCTCACTGATTAAGCATTGGTAACTG
TCAGACCAAGTTTACTCATATATACTTTAGATTGATTTAAAACTTCATTTTTAATTTAAAAGGATCTAGG
TGAAGATCCTTTTTGATAATCTCATGACCAAAATCCCTTAACGTGAGTTTTCGTTCCACTGAGCGTCAGA
CCCCGTAGAAAAGATCAAAGGATCTTCTTGAGATCCTTTTTTTCTGCGCGTAATCTGCTGCTTGCAAACA
AAAAAACCACCGCTACCAGCGGTGGTTTGTTTGCCGGATCAAGAGCTACCAACTCTTTTTCCGAAGGTAA
CTGGCTTCAGCAGAGCGCAGATACCAAATACTGTTCTTCTAGTGTAGCCGTAGTTAGGCCACCACTTCAA
GAACTCTGTAGCACCGCCTACATACCTCGCTCTGCTAATCCTGTTACCAGTGGCTGCTGCCAGTGGCGAT
AAGTCGTGTCTTACCGGGTTGGACTCAAGACGATAGTTACCGGATAAGGCGCAGCGGTCGGGCTGAACGG
GGGGTTCGTGCACACAGCCCAGCTTGGAGCGAACGACCTACACCGAACTGAGATACCTACAGCGTGAGCT
ATGAGAAAGCGCCACGCTTCCCGAAGGGAGAAAGGCGGACAGGTATCCGGTAAGCGGCAGGGTCGGAACA
GGAGAGCGCACGAGGGAGCTTCCAGGGGGAAACGCCTGGTATCTTTATAGTCCTGTCGGGTTTCGCCACC
TCTGACTTGAGCGTCGATTTTTGTGATGCTCGTCAGGGGGGCGGAGCCTATGGAAAAACGCCAGCAACGC
GGCCTTTTTACGGTTCCTGGCCTTTTGCTGGCCTTTTGCTCACATGTTCTTTCCTGCGTTATCCCCTGAT
TCTGTGGATAACCGTATTACCGCCTTTGAGTGAGCTGATACCGCTCGCCGCAGCCGAACGACCGAGCGCA
GCGAGTCAGTGAGCGAGGAAGCGGAAGAGCGCCCAATACGCAAACCGCCTCTCCCCGCGCGTTGGCCGAT
TCATTAATGCAGCTGGCACGACAGGTTTCCCGACTGGAAAGCGGGCAGTGAGCGCAACGCAATTAATGTG
AGTTAGCTCACTCATTAGGCACCCCAGGCTTTACACTTTATGCTTCCGGCTCGTATGTTGTGTGGAATTG
TGAGCGGATAACAATTTCACACAGGAAACAGCTATGACCATGATTACGCCAAGCGCGCAATTAACCCTCA
CTAAAGGGAACAAAAGCTGGAGCTGCAAGCTTAATGTAGTCTTATGCAATACTCTTGTAGTCTTGCAACA
TGGTAACGATGAGTTAGCAACATGCCTTACAAGGAGAGAAAAAGCACCGTGCATGCCGATTGGTGGAAGT
AAGGTGGTACGATCGTGCCTTATTAGGAAGGCAACAGACGGGTCTGACATGGATTGGACGAACCACTGAA
TTGCCGCATTGCAGAGATATTGTATTTAAGTGCCTAGCTCGATACATAAACGGGTCTCTCTGGTTAGACC
AGATCTGAGCCTGGGAGCTCTCTGGCTAACTAGGGAACCCACTGCTTAAGCCTCAATAAAGCTTGCCTTG
AGTGCTTCAAGTAGTGTGTGCCCGTCTGTTGTGTGACTCTGGTAACTAGAGATCCCTCAGACCCTTTTAG
TCAGTGTGGAAAATCTCTAGCAGTGGCGCCCGAACAGGGACTTGAAAGCGAAAGGGAAACCAGAGGAGCT
CTCTCGACGCAGGACTCGGCTTGCTGAAGCGCGCACGGCAAGAGGCGAGGGGCGGCGACTGGTGAGTACG
CCAAAAATTTTGACTAGCGGAGGCTAGAAGGAGAGAGATGGGTGCGAGAGCGTCAGTATTAAGCGGGGGA
GAATTAGATCGCGATGGGAAAAAATTCGGTTAAGGCCAGGGGGAAAGAAAAAATATAAATTAAAACATAT
AGTATGGGCAAGCAGGGAGCTAGAACGATTCGCAGTTAATCCTGGCCTGTTAGAAACATCAGAAGGCTGT
AGACAAATACTGGGACAGCTACAACCATCCCTTCAGACAGGATCAGAAGAACTTAGATCATTATATAATA
CAGTAGCAACCCTCTATTGTGTGCATCAAAGGATAGAGATAAAAGACACCAAGGAAGCTTTAGACAAGAT
AGAGGAAGAGCAAAACAAAAGTAAGACCACCGCACAGCAAGCGGCCGCTGATCTTCAGACCTGGAGGAGG
AGATATGAGGGACAATTGGAGAAGTGAATTATATAAATATAAAGTAGTAAAAATTGAACCATTAGGAGTA
GCACCCACCAAGGCAAAGAGAAGAGTGGTGCAGAGAGAAAAAAGAGCAGTGGGAATAGGAGCTTTGTTCC
TTGGGTTCTTGGGAGCAGCAGGAAGCACTATGGGCGCAGCGTCAATGACGCTGACGGTACAGGCCAGACA
ATTATTGTCTGGTATAGTGCAGCAGCAGAACAATTTGCTGAGGGCTATTGAGGCGCAACAGCATCTGTTG
CAACTCACAGTCTGGGGCATCAAGCAGCTCCAGGCAAGAATCCTGGCTGTGGAAAGATACCTAAAGGATC
AACAGCTCCTGGGGATTTGGGGTTGCTCTGGAAAACTCATTTGCACCACTGCTGTGCCTTGGAATGCTAG
TTGGAGTAATAAATCTCTGGAACAGATTTGGAATCACACGACCTGGATGGAGTGGGACAGAGAAATTAAC
AATTACACAAGCTTAATACACTCCTTAATTGAAGAATCGCAAAACCAGCAAGAAAAGAATGAACAAGAAT
TATTGGAATTAGATAAATGGGCAAGTTTGTGGAATTGGTTTAACATAACAAATTGGCTGTGGTATATAAA
ATTATTCATAATGATAGTAGGAGGCTTGGTAGGTTTAAGAATAGTTTTTGCTGTACTTTCTATAGTGAAT
AGAGTTAGGCAGGGATATTCACCATTATCGTTTCAGACCCACCTCCCAACCCCGAGGGGACCCAGAGAGG
GCCTATTTCCCATGATTCCTTCATATTTGCATATACGATACAAGGCTGTTAGAGAGATAATTAGAATTAA
TTTGACTGTAAACACAAAGATATTAGTACAAAATACGTGACGTAGAAAGTAATAATTTCTTGGGTAGTTT
GCAGTTTTAAAATTATGTTTTAAAATGGACTATCATATGCTTACCGTAACTTGAAAGTATTTCGATTTCT
TGGCTTTATATATCTTGTGGAAAGGACGAAACACCGTTTGTAAAACTTATCAAACGGTTTTAGAGCTAGA
AATAGCAAGTTAAAATAAGGCTAGTCCGTTATCAACTTGAAAAAGTGGCACCGAGTCGGTGCTTTTTTAA
GCTTGGCGTAACTAGATCTTGAGACAAATGGCAGTATTCATCCACAATTTTAAAAGAAAAGGGGGGATTG
GGGGGTACAGTGCAGGGGAAAGAATAGTAGACATAATAGCAACAGACATACAAACTAAAGAATTACAAAA
ACAAATTACAAAAATTCAAAATTTTCGGGTTTATTACAGGGACAGCAGAGATCCACTTTGGCGCCGGCTC
GAGGGGG
Features (pLannotate 1.2.2; 29 found; start..end, strand, type, name):
     14..80      +  CDS            small t antigen (fragment): SV40 (simian virus 40) small t antigen
    106..317     +  promoter       EF-1α core promoter: core promoter for human elongation factor EF-1α
    318..1256    +  intron         EF-1α intron A: intron upstream of the start codon of human EF-1α
   1278..1877    +  CDS            PuroR (fragment): puromycin N-acetyltransferase; pac from Streptomyces; confers resistance to puromycin
   1893..2481    +  misc_feature   WPRE: woodchuck hepatitis virus posttranscriptional regulatory element
   2532..2551    +  misc_feature   cPPT/CTS (fragment): central polypurine tract and central termination sequence of HIV-1
   2553..2786    +  LTR            3' LTR (ΔU3): self-inactivating 3' long terminal repeat (LTR) from HIV-1
   2864..2985    +  polyA_signal   SV40 poly(A) signal: SV40 polyadenylation signal
   3025..3160    +  rep_origin     SV40 ori: SV40 origin of replication
   3181..3199    -  promoter       T7 promoter: promoter for bacteriophage T7 RNA polymerase
   3207..3362    +  CDS            lacZα (fragment): LacZα fragment of β-galactosidase; lacZ fragment
   3367..3795    +  rep_origin     f1 ori (sequence partly withheld): f1 bacteriophage origin of replication; arrow indicates direction of (+) strand synthesis
   3848..3952    +  promoter       AmpR promoter: bla
   3953..4813    +  CDS            AmpR: β-lactamase; bla; confers resistance to ampicillin, carbenicillin, and related antibiotics
   4984..5572    +  rep_origin     ori: high-copy-number ColE1/pMB1/pBR322/pUC origin of replication
   5755..5847    +  CDS            lacI (fragment): lac repressor; lacI; The lac repressor binds to the lac operator to inhibit transcription in E. coli. This inhibition can be relieved by adding lactose or isopropyl-β-D-thiogalactopyranoside (IPTG).
   5860..5881    +  protein_bind   CAP binding site: CAP binding activates transcription in the presence of cAMP. E. coli catabolite activator protein
   5896..5926    +  promoter       lac promoter: promoter for the E. coli lac operon
   5934..5950    +  protein_bind   lac operator: The lac repressor binds to the lac operator to inhibit transcription in E. coli. This inhibition can be relieved by adding lactose or isopropyl-β-D-thiogalactopyranoside (IPTG). lac repressor encoded by lacI
   5995..6013    +  promoter       T3 promoter: promoter for bacteriophage T3 RNA polymerase
   6041..6267    +  promoter       RSV promoter: Rous sarcoma virus enhancer/promoter
   6268..6448    +  LTR            5' LTR (truncated): truncated 5' long terminal repeat (LTR) from HIV-1
   6495..6620    +  misc_feature   HIV-1 Ψ: packaging signal of human immunodeficiency virus type 1
   6604..6967    +  CDS            HIV-1 gag (fragment): gag protein from human immunodeficiency virus 1; gag
   7113..7346    +  misc_feature   RRE: The Rev response element (RRE) of HIV-1 allows for Rev-dependent mRNA export from the nucleus to the cytoplasm.
   7723..7749    +  CDS            Rev (fragment): human immunodeficiency virus 1 (HIV-1) Rev protein; rev; enhances nuclear export of unspliced and incompletely spliced viral mRNAs
   7753..7993    +  promoter       U6 promoter: RNA polymerase III promoter for human U6 snRNA
   8023..8098    +  misc_RNA       gRNA scaffold: guide RNA scaffold for the Streptococcus pyogenes CRISPR/Cas9 system
   8154..8271    +  misc_feature   cPPT/CTS: central polypurine tract and central termination sequence of HIV-1
