[The description below was written by a language model from this plasmid's Addgene catalogue record and pLannotate feature annotations shown in this document.]
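Description:
MAP2K4 gRNA (BRDN0001145410) is a third-generation lentiviral CRISPR guide plasmid built on the lentiGuide-Puro backbone and designed to direct Cas9 to the human MAP2K4 gene (also known as MKK4, MEK4, JNKK1 or SEK1). In bacteria it is maintained as a high-copy plasmid through a ColE1/pUC-type origin and selected with ampicillin via the β-lactamase gene. An f1 origin, an SV40 origin and remnants of lac and phage promoter sequences are also annotated in the backbone.

The lentiviral transfer cassette begins with an RSV promoter fused to a truncated HIV-1 5' LTR, which makes genomic RNA production Tat-independent. This is followed by the Ψ packaging signal with a partial gag region, and the Rev response element for nuclear export of the full-length transcript. Within the provirus, a human U6 RNA polymerase III promoter drives the MAP2K4-specific spacer joined to the Streptococcus pyogenes guide RNA scaffold. A cPPT/CTS element lies downstream of the guide cassette. A separate EF-1α promoter, annotated as the core promoter plus intron A, expresses puromycin N-acetyltransferase for selection of transduced mammalian cells, with a WPRE to enhance transcript expression. The cassette ends in a self-inactivating ΔU3 3' LTR, followed by an SV40 polyadenylation signal.

The plasmid does not encode Cas9, so it is meant to be used with a separate Cas9 vector such as lentiCas9-Blast or in cells that already express Cas9. The guide was designed against two MAP2K4 reference transcripts and corresponds to a member of a human kinome gRNA library, making it suitable for targeted knockout of this kinase.
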