Addgene plasmid #76651: MAP2K4 gRNA (BRDN0001145410)
Purpose: 3rd generation lentiviral gRNA plasmid targeting human MAP2K4
Depositing lab: John Doench & David Root. Depositing organization: Broad Institute. Publication: Optimized sgRNA design to maximize activity and minimize off-target effects of CRISPR-Cas9. Doench JG, Fusi N, Sullender M, Hegde M, Vaimberg EW, Donovan KF, Smith I, Tothova Z, Wilen C, Orchard R, Virgin HW, Listgarten J, Root DE. Nat Biotechnol. 2016 Jan 18. doi: 10.1038/nbt.3437. PubMed 26780180.
Backbone
  Vector backbone: lentiGuide-Puro
  Backbone manufacturer: Zhang Lab (Addgene plasmid # 52963)
  Vector type: Mammalian Expression, Lentiviral, CRISPR
  Selectable markers: Puromycin
Growth in bacteria
  Bacterial resistance: Ampicillin, 100 μg/mL
  Growth temperature: 37°C
  Growth strain: DH5alpha
  Copy number: High Copy
Gene/Insert
  Gene/Insert name: MAP2K4 (alt names: MAP2K4; NM_001281435.1)
  gRNA/shRNA sequence: TTTGTAAAACTTATCAAACG
  Species: H. sapiens (human)
  Entrez Gene: MAP2K4 (a.k.a. JNKK, JNKK1, MAPKK4, MEK4, MKK4, PRKMK4, SAPKK-1, SAPKK1, SEK1, SERK1, SKK1)
  Promoter: hU6
  Cloning method: Unknown
  Sequencing primers: 5′ U6-F; 3′ pS2-R
Terms and licenses: Academic/Nonprofit Terms; Industry Terms: Not Available to Industry
Depositor comments: The gRNA was designed to target the following Genbank reference sequence(s): NM_001281435.1,NM_003010.3. Note that this plasmid does NOT contain Cas9. It should be used in conjunction with lentiCas9-Blast (Addgene #52962) or otherwise with cell lines already expressing Cas9. Browse the full kinome gRNA library at http://www.addgene.org/pooled-library/broadgpp-human-kinome/ or visit http://www.broadinstitute.org/rnai/public/ for detailed protocols and information.
How to cite: MAP2K4 gRNA (BRDN0001145410) was a gift from John Doench & David Root (Addgene plasmid # 76651 ; http://n2t.net/addgene:76651 ; RRID:Addgene_76651)
