>Addgene plasmid #76651 | MAP2K4 gRNA (BRDN0001145410) | depositor partial sequence | sequence record 144111 | Target Sequence
TTTGTAAAACTTATCAAACG
