>Addgene plasmid #76651 | MAP2K4 gRNA (BRDN0001145410) | addgene partial sequence | sequence record 186239 | hU6-F
AANTACGGTGCACGCTAGCAAAGTAATAATTTCTTGGGTAGCTTTGCAGCTTTTAAAATTATGTTTTAAA
ATGGACTATCATATGCTTACCGTAACTTGAAAGTATTTCGATTTCTTGGCTTTATATATCTTGTGGAAAG
GACGAAACACCGTTTGTAAAACTTATCAAACGGTTTTAGAGCTAGAAATAGCAAGTTAAAATAAGGCTAG
TCCGTTATCAACTTGAAAAAGTGGCACCGAGTCGGTGCTTTTTTAAGCTTGGCGTAACTAGATCTTGAGA
CAAATGGCAGTATTCATCCACAATTTTAAAAGAAAAGGGGGGATTGGGGGGTACAGTGCAGGGGAAAGAA
TAGTAGACATAATAGCAACAGACATACAAACTAAAGAATTACAAAAACAAATTACAAAAATTCAAAATTT
TCGGGTTTATTACAGGGACAGCAGAGATCCACTTTGGCGCCGGCTCGAGGGGGCCCGGGTGCAAAGATGG
ATAAAGTTTTAAACAGAGAGGAATCTTTGCAGCTAATGGACCTTCTAGGTCTTGAAAGGAGTGGGAATTG
GCTCCGGTGC
